>Addgene plasmid #113650 | pDCAF-AC | addgene full sequence | sequence record 217139 | Addgene NGS Result
TTTACGGCTAGCTCAGTCCTAGGTACAATGCTAGCTACTAGAGAAATCAAATTAAGGAGGTAAGATAAAT
GGAACAGGCAATCATTAATGATGAACGGGAGTATCTTCGCCATTTCTGGCATCCCGTATGTACTGTAACT
GAGCTTGAAAAGGCGCATCCTTCCAGCCTCGGCCCCCTGGCCGTTAAGCTGCTGAATGAACAGCTCGTTG
TCGCCAAGCTAGGCGATGAGTACGTCGCGATGCGTGATAGATGCGCTCATCGATCAGCTAAGCTTTCCTT
GGGTACAGTAAGTGGAAACCGCCTACAGTGCCCCTATCACGGATGGCAATATGATACGCATGGCGCTTGC
CAGCTCGTACCAGCGTGCCCCAACAGCCCAATACCCAACAAGGCTAAAGTTGATCGCTTCGATTGCGAAG
AACGCTATGGATTGATTTGGATTCGATTGGACTCTAGTTTTGACTGCACTGAAATTCCCTACTTTAGTGC
AGCCAACGATCCTAGGTTGCGTATTGTTATACAAGAACCTTACTGGTGGGATGCGACTGCGGAACGTAGA
TGGGAAAATTTTACAGATTTTTCTCACTTTGCATTCATTCACCCAGGCACGCTTTTCGATCCAAATAATG
CTGAACCTCCAATTGTTCCGATGGATCGATTCAATGGTCAGTTTCGGTTTGTCTACGACACGCCAGAAGA
TATGGCTGTCCCAAATCAGGCTCCAATTGGTTCATTTTCGTATACTTGCAGCATGCCGTTTGCTATTAAC
CTTGAAGTATCCAAATACTCCAGCAGTTCGCTGCATGTGTTATTCAATGTGTCATGTCCGGTAGACAGCC
ACACCACGAAAAACTTTCTGATCTTCGCTAGGGAGCAATCGGACGACTCGGATTATCTGCACATTGCATT
TAATGATCTCGTCTTCGCTGAAGACAAACCAGTAATTGAGTCCCAATGGCCTAAAGACGCGCCAGCAGAT
GAGGTCTCAGTAGTCGCAGATAAGGTATCGATACAATATAGAAAATGGCTGCGGGAACTAAAAGAAGCTC
ATAAAGAAGGTTCACAAGCCTTCCGAAGTGCTTTGTTAGACCCAGTCATTGAAAGCGATAGGAGCTACAT
ATAATACTAGAGATTAAAGAGGAGAAATACTAGATGTCTACTGACCAAGTAATTTTTAACGACTGGCATC
CAGTCGCTGCTTTGGAAGATGTATCTCTCGATAAACGATACCGCTGTCGACTACTAGGTCGTACAGTTAG
TTATGTGAAAACATCTGATGCTGTTAATGCTCATTGGGAAGAAAGTGCAGATGAAATTAAGACCATCCGC
GCTAAAGAAATCTATGGTCTTCTGTGGCTCTCCTTTGCCGACAAACCCAGTGAGATGTTCGATATTGCAG
AGTTCAAGGAACCTGATCGCCGAATCGTCAGCGCTGGATCTGTGCGCGTAAATGTCTCAGGACTGCGTGC
TATCGAAAACTTTCTGGACATGGCTCATTTCCCTTTTGTTCATACGGATATTTTGGGTGCAGAGCCACTG
ACGGAAGTTGAGCCGTATAACGTCAACTATGATGAAACTGTTGATGAGATCTTCGCTACTGAGTGTAAGT
TCCCGCAACCTAAAGGCTCAGCTACTGCTGTCGAGCCAATTGATATGCAGTATATATACCGCATTACACG
GCCATATTCCGCCATTTTATATAAAACTTGCCCGCCCGAACCGCATAGATGGGATGCCCTCGGTCTGTTT
ATTCAACCTGTAGACGAAGATTGGTGCATAGCGCATACAATTATGTGCTATGTGGATGACGTTAACTCAG
ATCAACAACTTCGCCATTTCCAGCAGACGATTTTTGGCCAGGACTTGATGATTCTTATCAACCAAGTTCC
AAAGCGTCTTCCCCTGGCTGCAAGTCGAGAGAGCCCAGTCCGGGCCGATGTGCTTGCAACAGCTTATCGT
CGCTGGCTGCGTGAGAAAGGTGTGCAATATGGTGCTCTGCGGGACTAATACTAGAGTCACACAGGAAAGT
ACTAGATGAACAAACTTGACGTCAACCAGTGGTTTCCTATTGCTACCACTGAAGATCTCCCGAAGCGCCA
TGTCTTTCATGCCACGTTGTTGGGGCAAGAAATGGCCATCTGGCGCGATGACTCTGGTTCAGTTAATGCT
TGGGAGAACCGCTGCCCGCATAGAGGATTGCGGTTGACACTGGGTGCTAATACCGGTAACGAGTTGCGGT
GTCAGTATCATGGATGGACTTATGAAAGCGGGACTGGTGGCTGCACTTTTGTCCCAGCCCATCGCGATGC
ACCACCCCCAAATGCCGCGCGGGTTAATACTTTTCCTGTCCGCGAAAAGCACGGCTTTATCTGGACGACA
TTAGGTCAGCCGCCAGGAGAGCCCATTTCAATCCTCGATGACGCTCAGCTTGTAAACGCTGTAAAAACAA
ATCTGCATAGCGTAGTTATAGATGCTGATATTGACGGAGTTGTCAGCGTCCTACGTCAGAATCTTTCAGC
GTTCATCGATGTGTTTGGTGCGGCCAGCGCTGAAGATCTGCATTTGAAATCCATGCTGCAAGATCGAGGG
ATTCTGGTAACAAGATCAGGCTCTATTGCTATTCATTTTTATATGCAGCGCTCAACCATTAGTAAATGCG
TTGTACATGCGCAAGTACTTACTCCGGGACGTCCAGGATACGAACTTCAAAAGAACTACTCGTATGCCAT
GAACGTTATCCGCAGGGCAGCAGAAGCTGTAGCTACCGACTTGATTAGCATTACAGATATCAGCGATCAG
ACTATCGAAAAGCTTGAAGTCGTTAGAGAAAACATGACTAAGGCTCCTCCAACCCACTATATCTGCGAAG
TGGTTACGCGTACTCAAGAGACAGGTGATATTAACTCATACTGGCTGAAGCCTATCGGCTACCCACTACC
AGCATTCAGTCCAGGGATGCACATCAGCATCACAACGCCGGAGGGTAGCATTCGACAATATTCCCTCGTG
AACGGGCCTGACGAGCGTGAATCCTTCATCATCGGTGTGAAGAAAGAGATTCAGTCCCGTGGCGGCTCCA
GATCAATGCACGAAGATGTGAAGGTTGGAACGCAACTAAAAGTTACACTTCCGAGGAACGGTTTTCCACT
CGTCCAAACCAGAAAACACCCGATTCTCGTAGCAGGTGGCATCGGTATCACCCCAATTTTGTGTATGGCA
CAGGCTCTGGATCAGCAAGGTTCATCGTATGAAATACATTATTTTGCTCGTGCATTTGAGCATGTTCCAT
TCCAGGATCGACTGACTGCGTTGGGCGATCGTTTGAATGTGCATCTTGGCCTCGGCCCAGACGAGACTAG
AGCAAAACTTGCCGACATCATGGAGATTCATAACGCCCAAGACGTAGATGTTTACACTTGCGGCCCGCAA
CCAATGATCGAAACTGTATCTGCTGTCGCTCTTGCTCATGGCATCGCTGAAGAGTCCATCCGATTTGAAT
TTTTCAGTAAAAAGAACGATGTTCCCGTTTCTGATGAAGAATATGAGGTTGAGCTCAAAAAAACTGGTCA
AATATTCACTGTCTCGCCTGGCTCTACGTTGTTGCAAGCTTGTTTGGACAACGATGTTCGTATCGAAGCT
TCTTGTGAGCAGGGTGTATGCGGGACTTGTATAACTCCAGTCGTATCCGGCGATCTCGAGCATCATGACA
CTTACCTTTCTAAGAAAGAAAGGGAAAGCGGTAAGTGGATCATGCCGTGTGTTTCGCGCTGCAAGTCCAA
AAAAATCGTTCTCGATCTGTGAGGCCGGGCATCACCCACGGTATGGACGAGCTGTATAAACTAGAGAAAG
AGGAGAAATACTAGATGATCACGCTTTATGACTATGAACTCTCGGGGAATTGCTACAAGGTGCGGATGCT
CCTTTCCATCCTGAAGCTACCGTACACGATAGAGACAGTGGAATTTTTCCCGTCCAGGGAACATAAATCA
CCGGCCTTCCTGCGCATCAATCCACTCGGCCAGTTGCCGGTATTGCGCGATGATGATTTCGTGTTGCGCG
ATGCCCAGGCCATCCTGGTTTACCTGGCGAACAAATACGACACCAGTTTGACCTGGTATCCGACACATGC
GCCCGCCATCCTCGGCCAGGCAAATATGTGGCTCGCGTTTGCCGATGGTTTGACCGGCTCGATTTCCGCT
GCACGTTTGCATGATTTGTTTTTTTACGATTTCAATGCAGAGCAATGCCGTGCCCGCGCGCACGAACTAC
TGCGCATACTGGACGAACACCTGTGGGCGGCGGAACAAAATGGACATCAATGGCTATGTCCGGCCGCCGC
ACCCACCATCGCGGATCTTGCCTGCTTCCCGTATATCGCATTGTCGGATGAAGCCGGCGTTTCACTACTC
GACTACCCGGCGGTACGACGCTGGCTGGACCGTGTCAAACGCATCCCCGGATTCACCGTCATGTCGGGGA
TTTTTCCAACCTCAGCTTCCTTCGATCCGGCCTCACTTGCGGAAGAAACCTGTCAATAATACTAGTAGCG
GCCGCTGCAGTCCGGCAAAAAAGGGCAAGGTGTCACCACCCTGCCCTTTTTCTTTAAAACCGAAAAGATT
ACTTCGCGTTATGCAGGCTTCCTCGCTCACTGACTCGCTGCGCTCGGTCGTTCGGCTGCGGCGAGCGGTA
TCAGCTCACTCAAAGGCGGTAATACGGTTATCCACAGAATCAGGGGATAACGCAGGAAAGAACATGTGAG
CAAAAGGCCAGCAAAAGGCCAGGAACCGTAAAAAGGCCGCGTTGCTGGCGTTTTTCCACAGGCTCCGCCC
CCCTGACGAGCATCACAAAAATCGACGCTCAAGTCAGAGGTGGCGAAACCCGACAGGACTATAAAGATAC
CAGGCGTTTCCCCCTGGAAGCTCCCTCGTGCGCTCTCCTGTTCCGACCCTGCCGCTTACCGGATACCTGT
CCGCCTTTCTCCCTTCGGGAAGCGTGGCGCTTTCTCATAGCTCACGCTGTAGGTATCTCAGTTCGGTGTA
GGTCGTTCGCTCCAAGCTGGGCTGTGTGCACGAACCCCCCGTTCAGCCCGACCGCTGCGCCTTATCCGGT
AACTATCGTCTTGAGTCCAACCCGGTAAGACACGACTTATCGCCACTGGCAGCAGCCACTGGTAACAGGA
TTAGCAGAGCGAGGTATGTAGGCGGTGCTACAGAGTTCTTGAAGTGGTGGCCTAACTACGGCTACACTAG
AAGAACAGTATTTGGTATCTGCGCTCTGCTGAAGCCAGTTACCTTCGGAAAAAGAGTTGGTAGCTCTTGA
TCCGGCAAACAAACCACCGCTGGTAGCGGTGGTTTTTTTGTTTGCAAGCAGCAGATTACGCGCAGAAAAA
AAGGATCTCAAGAAGATCCTTTGATCTTTTCTACGGGGTCTGACGCTCAGTGGAACGAAAACTCACGTTA
AGGGATTTTGGTCATGAGATTATCAAAAAGGATCTTCACCTAGATCCTTTTAAATTAAAAATGAAGTTTT
AAATCAATCTAAAGTATATATGAGTAAACTTGGTCTGACAGCTCGAGGCTTGGATTCTCACCAATAAAAA
ACGCCCGGCGGCAACCGAGCGTTCTGAACAAATCCAGATGGAGTTCTGAGGTCATTACTGGATCTATCAA
CAGGAGTCCAAGCGAGCTCGATATCAAATTACGCCCCGCCCTGCCACTCATCGCAGTACTGTTGTAATTC
ATTAAGCATTCTGCCGACATGGAAGCCATCACAAACGGCATGATGAACCTGAATCGCCAGCGGCATCAGC
ACCTTGTCGCCTTGCGTATAATATTTGCCCATGGTGAAAACGGGGGCGAAGAAGTTGTCCATATTGGCCA
CGTTTAAATCAAAACTGGTGAAACTCACCCAGGGATTGGCTGAGACGAAAAACATATTCTCAATAAACCC
TTTAGGGAAATAGGCCAGGTTTTCACCGTAACACGCCACATCTTGCGAATATATGTGTAGAAACTGCCGG
AAATCGTCGTGGTATTCACTCCAGAGCGATGAAAACGTTTCAGTTTGCTCATGGAAAACGGTGTAACAAG
GGTGAACACTATCCCATATCACCAGCTCACCGTCTTTCATTGCCATACGAAATTCCGGATGAGCATTCAT
CAGGCGGGCAAGAATGTGAATAAAGGCCGGATAAAACTTGTGCTTATTTTTCTTTACGGTCTTTAAAAAG
GCCGTAATATCCAGCTGAACGGTCTGGTTATAGGTACATTGAGCAACTGACTGAAATGCCTCAAAATGTT
CTTTACGATGCCATTGGGATATATCAACGGTGGTATATCCAGTGATTTTTTTCTCCATTTTAGCTTCCTT
AGCTCCTGAAAATCTCGATAACTCAAAAAATACGCCCGGTAGTGATCTTATTTCATTATGGTGAAAGTTG
GAACCTCTTACGTGCCCGATCAACTCGAGTGCCACCTGACGTCTAAGAAACCATTATTATCATGACATTA
ACCTATAAAAATAGGCGTATCACGAGGCAGAATTTCAGATAAAAAAAATCCTTAGCTTTCGCTAAGGATG
ATTTCTGGAATTCGCGGCCGCTTCTAGAG
Features (pLannotate 1.2.2; 13 found; start..end, strand, type, name):
      7..35      +  promoter       J23119 promoter (fragment): bacterial promoter (Registry of Standard Biological Parts BBa J23119)
     69..1121    +  CDS            ndmA: NDMA_PSEPU - Experimental evidence at protein level: Swiss-Prot protein existence level 1. Involved in the caffeine degradation, which is the essential first step for assimilating the carbon and nitrogen in caffeine. Catalyzes the N1-demethylation of caffeine to produce theobromine and formaldehyde. Also catalyzes the N1-demethylation of theophylline, paraxanthine, and 1-methylxanthine to 3-methylxanthine, 7- methylxanthine, and xanthine, respectively. NADH is the preferred substrate. From Pseudomonas putida (Arthrobacter siderocapsulatus).
   1172..2002    +  CDS            NDMC_PSEDT: Experimental evidence at protein level: Swiss-Prot protein existence level 1. Involved in the caffeine degradation, which is the essential first step for assimilating the carbon and nitrogen in caffeine. Probably catalyzes the N7-demethylation of 7-methylxanthine to produce xanthine and formaldehyde. From Pseudomonas sp. (strain TJI-51).
   2036..3799    +  CDS            ndmD: NDMD_PSEPU - Experimental evidence at protein level: Swiss-Prot protein existence level 1. Involved in the caffeine degradation, which is the essential first step for assimilating the carbon and nitrogen in caffeine. Catalyzes the oxidation of NADH and transfers electrons to NdmA and NdmB, which catalyze the N-demethylation reactions. From Pseudomonas putida (Arthrobacter siderocapsulatus).
   3813..3836    +  CDS            TagCFP (fragment): monomeric cyan fluorescent protein mammalian codon-optimized
   4540..4560    +  misc_feature   BioBrick suffix: universal suffix for all parts
   4561..4618    +  terminator     his operon terminator: This putative transcriptin terminator from the E. coli his operon has a 2-bp deletion introduced during synthesis. Its efficiency has not been determined.
   4813..5401    -  rep_origin     ori: high-copy-number ColE1/pMB1/pBR322/pUC origin of replication
   5584..5678    -  terminator     lambda t0 terminator: transcription terminator from phage lambda
   5702..6358    -  CDS            cat: CAT_ECOLX - Experimental evidence at protein level: Swiss-Prot protein existence level 1. This enzyme is an effector of chloramphenicol resistance in bacteria. From Escherichia coli. This protein is used as a marker in many commonly used cloning vectors, such as pACYC184.
   6359..6456    -  promoter       cat promoter: promoter of the E. coli cat gene encoding chloramphenicol acetyltransferase
   6542..6585    -  terminator     bacterial terminator: putative bacterial transcription terminator
   6588..6609    +  misc_feature   BioBrick prefix: BioBrick prefix for parts that do not start with "ATG"
