[The description below was written by a language model from this plasmid's Addgene catalogue record and pLannotate feature annotations shown in this document.]
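Description:
pDCAF-AC is a bacterial synthetic-biology plasmid built on the BioBrick backbone pSB1C3. It replicates at high copy from a ColE1/pUC-type origin and is selected with chloramphenicol through a cat gene driven by its own promoter and followed by the lambda t0 terminator. The insert sits between the BioBrick prefix and suffix, with transcription terminators flanking the cloning region to insulate it from the backbone.

The payload is a synthetic operon of N-demethylase genes from the Pseudomonas caffeine degradation pathway, apparently driven by a constitutive promoter annotated as a fragment of J23119. The catalogue names ndmA and ndmC as the insert. NdmA removes the N1 methyl group from caffeine, theophylline, paraxanthine and 1-methylxanthine, and NdmC is thought to remove the N7 methyl group from 7-methylxanthine, yielding xanthine. The feature table also shows a downstream ndmD reading frame, which the catalogue does not list. NdmD is the NADH-oxidising reductase that supplies electrons to the demethylases. About 700 nt between ndmD and the BioBrick suffix are unannotated apart from a very short match to TagCFP, which is probably a spurious hit, so the record does not establish what lies there.

The plasmid is meant to be kept in a ΔguaB E. coli host. Such a strain is a guanine auxotroph, so xanthine released by demethylation can feed guanine synthesis, which would tie growth in minimal medium to the methylxanthines this enzyme set can convert. The associated work uses this principle as a growth-based bioassay for measuring caffeine and individual methylxanthines in complex samples. The "AC" in the name suggests that it is one of a set carrying different demethylase combinations, though the record does not describe the others.
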