Addgene plasmid #113650: pDCAF-AC
Purpose: Demethylates methylxanthines.
Depositing lab: Jeffrey Barrick. Depositing organization: University of Texas at Austin. Publication: Bioassay for Determining the Concentrations of Caffeine and Individual Methylxanthines in Complex Samples. Gutierrez AE, Shah P, Rex AE, Nguyen TC, Kenkare SP, Barrick JE, Mishler DM. Appl Environ Microbiol. 2019 Nov 14;85(23). pii: AEM.01965-19. doi: 10.1128/AEM.01965-19. Print 2019 Dec 1. PubMed 31540989.
Backbone
  Vector backbone: pSB1C3
  Vector type: Synthetic Biology
Growth in bacteria
  Bacterial resistance: Chloramphenicol, 25 μg/mL
  Growth temperature: 30°C
  Growth strain: ΔguaB E. coli
  Growth instructions: Growing in M9CG media with the appropriate Methylxanthines is recommended in order to maintain the plasmid. Can be grown on LB but must be grown in strain ΔguaB (Addgene #113653).
  Copy number: High Copy
Gene/Insert
  Gene/Insert name: ndmA and ndmC
  Cloning method: Restriction Enzyme; 5′ cloning site unknown (unknown if destroyed)
Terms and licenses: Academic/Nonprofit Terms; Industry Terms
Depositor comments: https://benchling.com/s/DgWiiRxO . Please visit https://www.biorxiv.org/content/early/2018/09/16/419283 for bioRxiv preprint.
How to cite: pDCAF-AC was a gift from Jeffrey Barrick (Addgene plasmid # 113650 ; http://n2t.net/addgene:113650 ; RRID:Addgene_113650)
